Addgene plasmid #146638: pCIneo-V5-SBP-MBP-Stop_J
Purpose: Mammalian Expression of MBP
Depositing lab: Elisa Izaurralde. Depositing organization: Max Planck Institute for Developmental Biology.
Backbone
  Vector backbone: pCI-neo
  Vector type: Mammalian Expression
Growth in bacteria
  Bacterial resistance: Ampicillin, 100 μg/mL
  Growth temperature: 37°C
  Growth strain: DH5alpha
  Copy number: High Copy
Gene/Insert
  Gene/Insert name: MBP
  Species: Other
  Cloning method: Unknown
Terms and licenses: Academic/Nonprofit Terms; Industry Terms: Not Available to Industry
Depositor comments: Plasmids from this collection were made available to the research community and donated after the lab closed. Please note that the sequence provided by the depositing laboratory may be theoretical/predicted or based on Sanger sequencing results. There may be discrepancies between sequencing results obtained by Addgene and the depositor sequence. If an Addgene verified sequence is not available, please contact before placing your order to request that our lab fully sequence the plasmid.
How to cite: pCIneo-V5-SBP-MBP-Stop_J was a gift from Elisa Izaurralde (Addgene plasmid # 146638 ; http://n2t.net/addgene:146638 ; RRID:Addgene_146638)
