[The description below was written by a language model from this plasmid's Addgene catalogue record and pLannotate feature annotations shown in this document.]
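Description:
pCIneo-V5-SBP-MBP-Stop_J is a mammalian expression plasmid of about 6.7 kb built on the pCI-neo backbone, designed to produce a doubly tagged E. coli maltose-binding protein (MBP) in transfected cells. It is propagated in E. coli through a high-copy ColE1/pUC-type origin with ampicillin selection from the β-lactamase gene. An f1 origin is also present, which allows single-stranded DNA production. For selection in mammalian cells, the backbone carries a neomycin phosphotransferase cassette driven by the SV40 enhancer/early promoter and terminated by a synthetic poly(A) signal, so stable transfectants can be selected with G418.

The expression unit begins with the human CMV immediate-early enhancer and promoter, followed by the chimeric β-globin/immunoglobulin intron that improves mRNA processing and expression. A T7 promoter lies just upstream of the coding region, and a T3 promoter fragment sits on the opposite strand downstream; the T7 promoter can serve for in vitro transcription. The open reading frame encodes an N-terminal V5 epitope tag, a streptavidin-binding peptide (SBP) and then MBP. The MBP is annotated as a mutated malE version lacking the signal sequence, so it stays cytosolic. The "Stop" in the name suggests the reading frame ends after MBP, and the annotated SV40 poly(A) signal follows it.

The V5 tag allows immunodetection and SBP allows streptavidin-based pulldown. The record states only "mammalian expression of MBP" as the purpose. A tagged, inert MBP of this kind would plausibly serve as a negative control for V5-SBP-tagged proteins in pulldown or interaction assays, but this use is not stated. The short lacZα, large T antigen, bom and rop fragments are backbone remnants.
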