Features (pLannotate 1.2.2; 21 found; start..end, strand, type, name):
    140..517     +  enhancer       CMV enhancer: human cytomegalovirus immediate early enhancer
    518..729     +  promoter       CMV promoter: human cytomegalovirus (CMV) immediate early promoter
    890..1022    +  intron         chimeric intron: chimera between introns from human β-globin and immunoglobulin heavy chain genes
   1067..1085    +  promoter       T7 promoter: promoter for bacteriophage T7 RNA polymerase
   1107..1148    +  CDS            V5 tag: epitope tag from simian virus 5
   1170..1283    +  CDS            SBP: streptavidin-binding peptide selected from a peptide library; binds streptavidin with nanomolar affinity (Keefe et al., 2001)
   1308..2399    +  CDS            MBP: maltose binding protein from E. coli; malE (mutated); This version of the gene does not encode a signal sequence, so MBP will remain in the cytosol.
   2414..2431    -  promoter       T3 promoter (fragment): promoter for bacteriophage T3 RNA polymerase
   2449..2570    -  polyA_signal   SV40 poly(A) signal: SV40 polyadenylation signal
   2593..2661    -  CDS            large T antigen (fragment): large T antigen from SV40 (simian virus 40)
   2685..2752    +  CDS            lacZα (fragment): LacZα fragment of β-galactosidase; lacZ fragment
   2756..3184    +  rep_origin     f1 ori (sequence partly withheld): f1 bacteriophage origin of replication; arrow indicates direction of (+) strand synthesis
   3212..3263    -  misc_feature   bom (fragment): basis of mobility region from pBR322
   3328..3685    +  promoter       SV40 promoter: SV40 enhancer and early promoter
   3736..4527    +  CDS            neo: KKA2_KLEPN - Also known as kan, nptII. Experimental evidence at protein level: Swiss-Prot protein existence level 1. Resistance to kanamycin, neomycin, paromomycin, ribostamycin, butirosin and gentamicin B. From Klebsiella pneumoniae.
   4594..4642    +  polyA_signal   poly(A) signal: synthetic polyadenylation signal
   4662..4716    -  misc_feature   bom (fragment): basis of mobility region from pBR322
   4818..4853    -  CDS            rop (fragment): Rop protein, which maintains plasmids at low copy number; rop
   4948..5052    +  promoter       AmpR promoter: bla
   5053..5913    +  CDS            AmpR: β-lactamase; bla; confers resistance to ampicillin, carbenicillin, and related antibiotics
   6084..6672    +  rep_origin     ori: high-copy-number ColE1/pMB1/pBR322/pUC origin of replication
>Addgene plasmid #146638 | pCIneo-V5-SBP-MBP-Stop_J | addgene full sequence | sequence record 356584 | Addgene NGS Result
TCAATATTGGCCATTAGCCATATTATTCATTGGTTATATAGCATAAATCAATATTGGCTATTGGCCATTG
CATACGTTGTATCTATATCATAATATGTACATTTATATTGGCTCATGTCCAATATGACCGCCATGTTGGC
ATTGATTATTGACTAGTTATTAATAGTAATCAATTACGGGGTCATTAGTTCATAGCCCATATATGGAGTT
CCGCGTTACATAACTTACGGTAAATGGCCCGCCTGGCTGACCGCCCAACGACCCCCGCCCATTGACGTCA
ATAATGACGTATGTTCCCATAGTAACGCCAATAGGGACTTTCCATTGACGTCAATGGGTGGAGTATTTAC
GGTAAACTGCCCACTTGGCAGTACATCAAGTGTATCATATGCCAAGTCCGCCCCCTATTGACGTCAATGA
CGGTAAATGGCCCGCCTGGCATTATGCCCAGTACATGACCTTACGGGACTTTCCTACTTGGCAGTACATC
TACGTATTAGTCATCGCTATTACCATGGTGATGCGGTTTTGGCAGTACACCAATGGGCGTGGATAGCGGT
TTGACTCACGGGGATTTCCAAGTCTCCACCCCATTGACGTCAATGGGAGTTTGTTTTGGCACCAAAATCA
ACGGGACTTTCCAAAATGTCGTAACAACTGCGATCGCCCGCCCCGTTGACGCAAATGGGCGGTAGGCGTG
TACGGTGGGAGGTCTATATAAGCAGAGCTCGTTTAGTGAACCGTCAGATCACTAGAAGCTTTATTGCGGT
AGTTTATCACAGTTAAATTGCTAACGCAGTCAGTGCTTCTGACACAACAGTCTCGAACTTAAGCTGCAGT
GACTCTCTTAAGGTAGCCTTGCAGAAGTTGGTCGTGAGGCACTGGGCAGGTAAGTATCAAGGTTACAAGA
CAGGTTTAAGGAGACCAATAGAAACTGGGCTTGTCGAGACAGAGAAGACTCTTGCGTTTCTGATAGGCAC
CTATTGGTCTTACTGACATCCACTTTGCCTTTCTCTCCACAGGTGTCCACTCCCAGTTCAATTACAGCTC
TTAAGGCTAGAGTACTTAATACGACTCACTATAGGCTAGCAATTGCGGCCACCATGGGTAAGCCTATCCC
TAACCCTCTCCTCGGTCTCGATTCTACGCCCGGAAGCGGTAGCGGTACCATGGACGAGAAGACCACCGGC
TGGGGGGGCGGCCACGTGGTGGAGGGCCTGGCCGGCGAGCTGGAGCAGCTGCGGGCCAGGCTGGAGCACC
ACCCTCAGGGCCAGCGGGAGCCCTCCGGCGGCTGCAAGCCCCTCGAGATGAAAATCGAAGAAGGTAAACT
GGTAATCTGGATTAACGGCGATAAAGGCTATAACGGTCTCGCTGAAGTCGGTAAGAAATTCGAGAAAGAT
ACCGGAATTAAAGTCACCGTTGAGCATCCGGATAAACTGGAAGAGAAATTCCCGCAGGTTGCGGCAACTG
GCGATGGCCCTGACATTATCTTCTGGGCACACGACCGCTTTGGTGGCTACGCTCAATCTGGCCTGTTGGC
TGAAATCACCCCGGACAAAGCGTTCCAGGACAAGCTGTATCCGTTTACCTGGGATGCCGTACGTTACAAC
GGCAAGCTGATTGCTTACCCGATCGCTGTTGAAGCGTTATCGCTGATTTATAACAAAGATCTGCTGCCGA
ACCCGCCAAAAACCTGGGAAGAGATCCCGGCGCTGGATAAAGAACTGAAAGCGAAAGGTAAGAGCGCGCT
GATGTTCAACCTGCAAGAACCGTACTTCACCTGGCCGCTGATTGCTGCTGACGGGGGTTATGCGTTCAAG
TATGAAAACGGCAAGTACGACATTAAAGACGTGGGCGTGGATAACGCTGGCGCGAAAGCGGGTCTGACCT
TCCTGGTTGACCTGATTAAAAACAAACACATGAATGCAGACACCGATTACTCCATCGCAGAAGCTGCCTT
TAATAAAGGCGAAACAGCGATGACCATCAACGGCCCGTGGGCATGGTCCAACATCGACACCAGCAAAGTG
AATTATGGTGTAACGGTACTGCCGACCTTCAAGGGTCAACCATCCAAACCGTTCGTTGGCGTGCTGAGCG
CAGGTATTAACGCCGCCAGTCCGAACAAAGAGCTGGCGAAAGAGTTCCTCGAAAACTATCTGCTGACTGA
TGAAGGTCTGGAAGCGGTTAATAAAGACAAACCGCTGGGTGCCGTAGCGCTGAAGTCTTACGAGGAAGAG
TTGGCGAAAGATCCACGTATTGCCGCCACCATGGAAAACGCCCAGAAAGGTGAAATCATGCCGAACATCC
CGCAGATGTCCGCTTTCTGGTATGCCGTGCGTACTGCGGTGATCAACGCCGCCAGCGGTCGTCAGACTGT
CGATGAAGCCCTGAAAGACTAGGCGGCCGCTTCCCTTTAGTGAGGGTTAATGCTTCGAGCAGACATGATA
AGATACATTGATGAGTTTGGACAAACCACAACTAGAATGCAGTGAAAAAAATGCTTTATTTGTGAAATTT
GTGATGCTATTGCTTTATTTGTAACCATTATAAGCTGCAATAAACAAGTTAACAACAACAATTGCATTCA
TTTTATGTTTCAGGTTCAGGGGGAGATGTGGGAGGTTTTTTAAAGCAAGTAAAACCTCTACAAATGTGGT
AAAATCCGATAAGGATCGATCCGGGCTGGCGTAATAGCGAAGAGGCCCGCACCGATCGCCCTTCCCAACA
GTTGCGCAGCCTGAATGGCGAATGG
[124 nt withheld, positions 2756-2879]
C
[91 nt withheld, positions 2881-2971]
A
[49 nt withheld, positions 2973-3021]
CCTTTGACGTTGGAGTCCACGTTCTTT
[37 nt withheld, positions 3049-3085]
ACCCTATCTCGGTCTATTCTTTTGATTTATAAGGGATTTTGCCGATTTCGGCCTATTGGTTAAAAAATGA
GCTGATTTAACAAAAATTTAACGCGAATTTTAACAAAATATTAACGCTTACAATTTCCTGATGCGGTATT
TTCTCCTTACGCATCTGTGCGGTATTTCACACCGCATACGCGGATCTGCGCAGCACCATGGCCTGAAATA
ACCTCTGAAAGAGGAACTTGGTTAGGTACCTTCTGAGGCGGAAAGAACCAGCTGTGGAATGTGTGTCAGT
TAGGGTGTGGAAAGTCCCCAGGCTCCCCAGCAGGCAGAAGTATGCAAAGCATGCATCTCAATTAGTCAGC
AACCAGGTGTGGAAAGTCCCCAGGCTCCCCAGCAGGCAGAAGTATGCAAAGCATGCATCTCAATTAGTCA
GCAACCATAGTCCCGCCCCTAACTCCGCCCATCCCGCCCCTAACTCCGCCCAGTTCCGCCCATTCTCCGC
CCCATGGCTGACTAATTTTTTTTATTTATGCAGAGGCCGAGGCCGCCTCGGCCTCTGAGCTATTCCAGAA
GTAGTGAGGAGGCTTTTTTGGAGGCCTAGGCTTTTGCAAAAAGCTTGATTCTTCTGACACAACAGTCTCG
AACTTAAGGCTAGAGCCACCATGATTGAACAAGATGGATTGCACGCAGGTTCTCCGGCCGCTTGGGTGGA
GAGGCTATTCGGCTATGACTGGGCACAACAGACAATCGGCTGCTCTGATGCCGCCGTGTTCCGGCTGTCA
GCGCAGGGGCGCCCGGTTCTTTTTGTCAAGACCGACCTGTCCGGTGCCCTGAATGAACTGCAGGACGAGG
CAGCGCGGCTATCGTGGCTGGCCACGACGGGCGTTCCTTGCGCAGCTGTGCTCGACGTTGTCACTGAAGC
GGGAAGGGACTGGCTGCTATTGGGCGAAGTGCCGGGGCAGGATCTCCTGTCATCTCACCTTGCTCCTGCC
GAGAAAGTATCCATCATGGCTGATGCAATGCGGCGGCTGCATACGCTTGATCCGGCTACCTGCCCATTCG
ACCACCAAGCGAAACATCGCATCGAGCGAGCACGTACTCGGATGGAAGCCGGTCTTGTCGATCAGGATGA
TCTGGACGAAGAGCATCAGGGGCTCGCGCCAGCCGAACTGTTCGCCAGGCTCAAGGCGCGCATGCCCGAC
GGCGAGGATCTCGTCGTGACCCATGGCGATGCCTGCTTGCCGAATATCATGGTGGAAAATGGCCGCTTTT
CTGGATTCATCGACTGTGGCCGGCTGGGTGTGGCGGACCGCTATCAGGACATAGCGTTGGCTACCCGTGA
TATTGCTGAAGAGCTTGGCGGCGAATGGGCTGACCGCTTCCTCGTGCTTTACGGTATCGCCGCTCCCGAT
TCGCAGCGCATCGCCTTCTATCGCCTTCTTGACGAGTTCTTCTGAGCGGGACTCTGGGGTTCGAAATGAC
CGACCAAGCGACGCCCAACCTGCCATCACGATGGCCGCAATAAAATATCTTTATTTTCATTACATCTGTG
TGTTGGTTTTTTGTGTGAATCGATAGCGATAAGGATCCGCGTATGGTGCACTCTCAGTACAATCTGCTCT
GATGCCGCATAGTTAAGCCAGCCCCGACACCCGCCAACACCCGCTGACGCGCCCTGACGGGCTTGTCTGC
TCCCGGCATCCGCTTACAGACAAGCTGTGACCGTCTCCGGGAGCTGCATGTGTCAGAGGTTTTCACCGTC
ATCACCGAAACGCGCGAGACGAAAGGGCCTCGTGATACGCCTATTTTTATAGGTTAATGTCATGATAATA
ATGGTTTCTTAGACGTCAGGTGGCACTTTTCGGGGAAATGTGCGCGGAACCCCTATTTGTTTATTTTTCT
AAATACATTCAAATATGTATCCGCTCATGAGACAATAACCCTGATAAATGCTTCAATAATATTGAAAAAG
GAAGAGTATGAGTATTCAACATTTCCGTGTCGCCCTTATTCCCTTTTTTGCGGCATTTTGCCTTCCTGTT
TTTGCTCACCCAGAAACGCTGGTGAAAGTAAAAGATGCTGAAGATCAGTTGGGTGCACGAGTGGGTTACA
TCGAACTGGATCTCAACAGCGGTAAGATCCTTGAGAGTTTTCGCCCCGAAGAACGTTTTCCAATGATGAG
CACTTTTAAAGTTCTGCTATGTGGCGCGGTATTATCCCGTATTGACGCCGGGCAAGAGCAACTCGGTCGC
CGCATACACTATTCTCAGAATGACTTGGTTGAGTACTCACCAGTCACAGAAAAGCATCTTACGGATGGCA
TGACAGTAAGAGAATTATGCAGTGCTGCCATAACCATGAGTGATAACACTGCGGCCAACTTACTTCTGAC
AACGATCGGAGGACCGAAGGAGCTAACCGCTTTTTTGCACAACATGGGGGATCATGTAACTCGCCTTGAT
CGTTGGGAACCGGAGCTGAATGAAGCCATACCAAACGACGAGCGTGACACCACGATGCCTGTAGCAATGG
CAACAACGTTGCGCAAACTATTAACTGGCGAACTACTTACTCTAGCTTCCCGGCAACAATTAATAGACTG
GATGGAGGCGGATAAAGTTGCAGGACCACTTCTGCGCTCGGCCCTTCCGGCTGGCTGGTTTATTGCTGAT
AAATCTGGAGCCGGTGAGCGTGGGTCTCGCGGTATCATTGCAGCACTGGGGCCAGATGGTAAGCCCTCCC
GTATCGTAGTTATCTACACGACGGGGAGTCAGGCAACTATGGATGAACGAAATAGACAGATCGCTGAGAT
AGGTGCCTCACTGATTAAGCATTGGTAACTGTCAGACCAAGTTTACTCATATATACTTTAGATTGATTTA
AAACTTCATTTTTAATTTAAAAGGATCTAGGTGAAGATCCTTTTTGATAATCTCATGACCAAAATCCCTT
AACGTGAGTTTTCGTTCCACTGAGCGTCAGACCCCGTAGAAAAGATCAAAGGATCTTCTTGAGATCCTTT
TTTTCTGCGCGTAATCTGCTGCTTGCAAACAAAAAAACCACCGCTACCAGCGGTGGTTTGTTTGCCGGAT
CAAGAGCTACCAACTCTTTTTCCGAAGGTAACTGGCTTCAGCAGAGCGCAGATACCAAATACTGTTCTTC
TAGTGTAGCCGTAGTTAGGCCACCACTTCAAGAACTCTGTAGCACCGCCTACATACCTCGCTCTGCTAAT
CCTGTTACCAGTGGCTGCTGCCAGTGGCGATAAGTCGTGTCTTACCGGGTTGGACTCAAGACGATAGTTA
CCGGATAAGGCGCAGCGGTCGGGCTGAACGGGGGGTTCGTGCACACAGCCCAGCTTGGAGCGAACGACCT
ACACCGAACTGAGATACCTACAGCGTGAGCTATGAGAAAGCGCCACGCTTCCCGAAGGGAGAAAGGCGGA
CAGGTATCCGGTAAGCGGCAGGGTCGGAACAGGAGAGCGCACGAGGGAGCTTCCAGGGGGAAACGCCTGG
TATCTTTATAGTCCTGTCGGGTTTCGCCACCTCTGACTTGAGCGTCGATTTTTGTGATGCTCGTCAGGGG
GGCGGAGCCTATGGAAAAACGCCAGCAACGCGGCCTTTTTACGGTTCCTGGCCTTTTGCTGGCCTTTTGC
TCACATGGCTCGACAGATCT
